>Addgene plasmid #15794 | pDEST17-UbE2J2 | addgene partial sequence | sequence record 22250 | T7 5'-TAATACGACTCACTATAGGG-3'
ATTTTTGTTTAACTTTAAGAAGGAGATATACATATGCGGGGTTCTCATCATCATCATCATCATGGTATGG
CTAGCATGACTGGTGGACAGCAAATGGGTCGGGATCTGTACGACGATGACGATAAGGATCCGAGCTCGAG
ATCTGCAGATCAAACAAGTTTGTACAAAAAAGCAGGCTCCGCGGCCGCCCCCTTCACCATGAGCAGCACC
AGCAGTAAGAGGGCTCCGACCACGGCAACCCAGAGGCTGAAGCAGGACTACCTTCGCATTAAGAAAGACC
CGGTGCCTTACATCTGTGCCGAGCCCCTCCCTTCGAATATTCTCGAGTGGCACTATGTCGTCCGAGGCCC
AGAGATGACCCCTTATGAAGGTGGCTATTATCATGGAAAACTAATTTTTCCCAGAGAATTTCCTTTCAAA
CCTCCCAGTATCTATATGATCACTCCCAACGGGAGGTTTAAGTGCAACACCAGGCTGTGTCTTTCTATCA
CGGATTTCCACCCGGACACGTGGAACCCGGCCTGGTCTGTCTCCACCATCCTGACTGGGCTCCTGAGCTT
CATG
