[The description below was written by a language model from this plasmid's Addgene catalogue record.]
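Description:
pDEST17-UbE2J2 is a bacterial expression plasmid built on the commercial Gateway destination vector pDEST17 (backbone about 4.9 kb without insert). It carries the coding sequence for the human ubiquitin-conjugating enzyme UbE2J2 (UBE2J2, also known as NCUBE2), an insert of roughly 828 bp introduced by Gateway recombination cloning. The plasmid is propagated in standard E. coli cloning strains under ampicillin selection and is recorded as low copy. No feature table accompanies the record, so the origin of replication and the exact arrangement of regulatory elements are not itemised. The listing of a T7 primer for 5′ sequencing fits the general design of pDEST17, in which a T7 promoter drives the recombined open reading frame and expression depends on a host that supplies T7 RNA polymerase.

The backbone contributes an N-terminal His tag that is fused in frame to UbE2J2. This allows the recombinant protein to be purified by immobilised metal affinity chromatography and detected with anti-His reagents. Because the insert was transferred by Gateway recombination, attB-derived recombination sequences would be expected to flank it, adding a short linker between tag and enzyme, though the record does not detail this.

The construct is suited to producing recombinant human E2 enzyme in bacteria for biochemical work. The associated publication concerns how two ubiquitin E1 activating systems differentially charge E2 enzymes, which suggests the purified His-UbE2J2 was used as a substrate in in vitro E1-to-E2 ubiquitin charging assays. The record itself does not spell out the specific experimental use.
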