Addgene plasmid #15794: pDEST17-UbE2J2
Depositing lab: Wade Harper. Depositing organization: Harvard Medical School. Publication: Dual E1 activation systems for ubiquitin differentially regulate E2 enzyme charging. Jin J, Li X, Gygi SP, Harper JW. Nature. 2007 Jun 28. 447(7148):1135-8. 10.1038/nature05902 PubMed 17597759.
Backbone
  Vector backbone: pDEST17
  Backbone manufacturer: Invitrogen
  Backbone size w/o insert (bp): 4900
  Vector type: Bacterial Expression
Growth in bacteria
  Bacterial resistance: Ampicillin, 100 μg/mL
  Growth temperature: 37°C
  Growth strain: DH5alpha
  Copy number: Low Copy
Gene/Insert
  Gene/Insert name: Ubiquitin conjugating enzyme UbE2J2 (alt name: UbE2J2)
  Species: H. sapiens (human)
  Insert size (bp): 828
  GenBank ID: NM_194315
  Entrez Gene: UBE2J2 (a.k.a. NCUBE2, NCUBE-2, PRO2121)
  Tag / fusion protein: His (N terminal on backbone)
  Cloning method: Gateway Cloning
  Sequencing primers: 5′ T7
Terms and licenses: Academic/Nonprofit Terms; Industry Terms: Not Available to Industry
How to cite: pDEST17-UbE2J2 was a gift from Wade Harper (Addgene plasmid # 15794 ; http://n2t.net/addgene:15794 ; RRID:Addgene_15794)
